Addgene plasmid #198971: pGL0_58 [tetL]
Purpose: Level 0 part
Depositing lab: Charlie Gilbert & Nili Ostrov & Cultivarium Tools. Depositing organization: Cultivarium, Convergent Research. Publication: A scalable framework for high-throughput identification of functional origins of replication in non-model bacteria. Gilbert C, Brumwell SL, Crits-Christoph A, Kang SC, Martin-Moldes Z, Alsharif W, Esmurria A, Nguyen M-A, Lee HH, Ostrov N. bioRxiv 2023.05.19.541510 10.1101/2023.05.19.541510.
Backbone
  Vector backbone: pGLDV_17
  Vector type: Synthetic Biology
Growth in bacteria
  Bacterial resistance: Chloramphenicol, 25 μg/mL
  Growth temperature: 37°C
  Growth strain: E. coli Zymo 10B
  Copy number: High Copy
Gene/Insert
  Gene/Insert name: tetL
  Species: Enterococcus faecalis
  Cloning method: Unknown
Resource information
  A portion of this plasmid was derived from a plasmid made by: Thorsten Mascher (Radeck et al. 2017 https://doi.org/10.1038/s41598-017-14329-5)
Terms and licenses: Academic/Nonprofit Terms; Industry Terms: Not Available to Industry
How to cite: pGL0_58 [tetL] was a gift from Charlie Gilbert & Nili Ostrov & Cultivarium Tools (Addgene plasmid # 198971 ; http://n2t.net/addgene:198971 ; RRID:Addgene_198971)
