[The description below was written by a language model from this plasmid's Addgene catalogue record and pLannotate feature annotations shown in this document.]
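Description:
pGL0_58 [tetL] is a Level 0 part plasmid for synthetic biology, built on the pGLDV_17 backbone and intended as a storage vector for a single modular DNA part rather than as an expression construct in its own right. In hierarchical assembly schemes, Level 0 plasmids hold individual basic parts that are later combined into larger multi-part vectors, although the record lists the cloning method as unknown and does not describe the flanking assembly sites. The roughly 3.7 kb plasmid is maintained in E. coli at high copy through a ColE1/pUC-type origin of replication. Selection is by chloramphenicol, conferred by a chloramphenicol acetyltransferase (cat) gene driven by its native cat promoter and followed by a lambda t0 terminator. A short remnant of lacZα is also annotated, probably left over from a screening cassette in the parent vector that the insert replaced.

The stored part is tetL, which encodes a tetracycline efflux protein that confers tetracycline resistance. The catalogue entry gives the source species as Enterococcus faecalis, whereas the automated annotation matches the coding sequence to Bacillus subtilis tetL and flags it as a fragment; this likely reflects similarity to the reference entry used by the annotation tool rather than a different gene. No promoter or terminator is annotated around tetL, so the record does not state which regulatory sequences, if any, accompany it. A portion of the plasmid derives from an earlier published plasmid. The associated work concerns high-throughput identification of functional origins of replication in non-model bacteria, so tetL probably serves as a selectable marker module for assembling vectors to test in diverse bacterial hosts.
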