Features (pLannotate 1.2.2; 6 found; start..end, strand, type, name):
     83..1458    +  CDS            TcR (fragment): tetracycline efflux protein; Bacillus subtilis tetL; confers resistance to tetracycline
   1908..2496    -  rep_origin     ori: high-copy-number ColE1/pMB1/pBR322/pUC origin of replication
   2629..2723    -  terminator     lambda t0 terminator: transcription terminator from phage lambda
   2747..3403    -  CDS            cat: CAT_ECOLX - Experimental evidence at protein level: Swiss-Prot protein existence level 1. This enzyme is an effector of chloramphenicol resistance in bacteria. From Escherichia coli. This protein is used as a marker in many commonly used cloning vectors, such as pACYC184.
   3404..3506    -  promoter       cat promoter: promoter of the E. coli cat gene encoding chloramphenicol acetyltransferase
   3581..3624    -  CDS            lacZα (fragment): LacZα fragment of β-galactosidase; lacZ fragment
>Addgene plasmid #198971 | pGL0_58 [tetL] | addgene full sequence | sequence record 401228 | Addgene NGS Result
TAGCGTGCGAACAGCACGCTATTGTTGTATCATTACTCGCATCCATTCTCAGGCTGTCTCGTCTCGTCTC
CGAGGTCTCAAATGAATACATCCTATTCACAATCGAATTTACGACACAACCAAATTTTAATTTGGCTTTG
CATTTTATCTTTTTTTAGCGTATTAAATGAAATGGTTTTGAACGTCAGCTTACCTGATATTGCAAATGAT
TTTAATAAACCTCCTGCGAGTACAAACTGGGTGAACACAGCCTTTATGTTAACCTTTTCCATTGGAACAG
CTGTATATGGAAAGCTATCTGATCAATTAGGCATCAAAAGGTTACTCCTATTTGGAATTATAATAAATTG
TTTCGGGTCGGTAATTGGGTTTGTTGGCCATTCTTTCTTTTCCTTACTTATTATGGCTCGTTTTATTCAA
GGGGCTGGTGCAGCTGCATTTCCAGCACTCGTAATGGTTGTAGTTGCGCGCTATATTCCAAAGGAAAATA
GGGGTAAAGCATTTGGTCTTATTGGATCGATAGTAGCCATGGGAGAAGGAGTCGGTCCAGCGATTGGTGG
AATGATAGCCCATTATATTCATTGGTCCTATCTTCTACTCATTCCTATGATAACAATTATCACTGTTCCG
TTTCTTATGAAATTATTAAAGAAAGAAGTAAGGATAAAAGGTCATTTTGATATCAAAGGAATTATACTAA
TGTCTGTAGGCATTGTATTTTTTATGTTGTTTACAACATCATATAGCATTTCTTTTCTTATCGTTAGCGT
GCTGTCATTCCTGATATTTGTAAAACATATCAGGAAAGTAACAGATCCTTTTGTTGATCCCGGATTAGGG
AAAAATATACCTTTTATGATTGGAGTTCTTTGTGGGGGAATTATATTTGGAACAGTAGCAGGGTTTGTCT
CTATGGTTCCTTATATGATGAAAGATGTTCACCAGCTAAGTACTGCCGAAATCGGAAGTGTAATTATTTT
CCCTGGAACAATGAGTGTCATTATTTTCGGCTACATTGGTGGGATACTTGTTGATAGAAGAGGTCCTTTA
TACGTGTTAAACATCGGAGTTACATTTCTTTCTGTTAGCTTTTTAACTGCTTCCTTTCTTTTAGAAACAA
CATCATGGTTCATGACAATTATAATCGTATTTGTTTTAGGTGGGCTTTCGTTCACCAAAACAGTTATATC
AACAATTGTTTCAAGTAGCTTGAAACAGCAGGAAGCTGGTGCTGGAATGAGTTTGCTTAACTTTACCAGC
TTTTTATCAGAGGGAACAGGTATTGCAATTGTAGGTGGTTTATTATCCATACCCTTACTTGATCAAAGGT
TGTTACCTATGGAAGTTGATCAGTCAACTTATCTGTATAGTAATTTGTTATTACTTTTTTCAGGAATCAT
TGTCATTAGTTGGCTGGTTACCTTGAATGTATATAAACATTCTCAAAGGGATTTCTAAGCTTTGAGACCA
CCCCAGGATACATAGATTACCACAACTCCGAGCCCTTCCACCTAGCGTGCTAACCACGCACGCTATTGTT
GTATCCCATATAATGCAATCGTAGTCTACCTGACTGTACTTAGAAATGTGGCTTCGCCTTTGCCCACGCA
CCTGATCGCTCCTCGTTTGCTTTTAAGGACCGGACGAACCACAGAGCATTAGAAGGCTAGGTGGAGGCTC
AGTGATGATAAGTCTGCGATGGTGGATGCATGTGTCATGGTCATAGCTGTTTCCTGTGTGAAATTGTTAT
CCGCTCAGAGGGCACAATCCTATTCCGCGCTATCCGACAATCTCCAAGACATTAGGTGGAGTTCAGTTCG
GCGTATGGCATATGTCGCTGGAAAGAACATGTGAGCAAAAGGCCAGCAAAAGGCCAGGAACCGTAAAAAG
GCCGCGTTGCTGGCGTTTTTCCATAGGCTCCGCCCCCCTGACGAGCATCACAAAAATCGACGCTCAAGTC
AGAGGTGGCGAAACCCGACAGGACTATAAAGATACCAGGCGTTTCCCCCTGGAAGCTCCCTCGTGCGCTC
TCCTGTTCCGACCCTGCCGCTTACCGGATACCTGTCCGCCTTTCTCCCTTCGGGAAGCGTGGCGCTTTCT
CATAGCTCACGCTGTAGGTATCTCAGTTCGGTGTAGGTCGTTCGCTCCAAGCTGGGCTGTGTGCACGAAC
CCCCCGTTCAGCCCGACCGCTGCGCCTTATCCGGTAACTATCGTCTTGAGTCCAACCCGGTAAGACACGA
CTTATCGCCACTGGCAGCAGCCACTGGTAACAGGATTAGCAGAGCGAGGTATGTAGGCGGTGCTACAGAG
TTCTTGAAGTGGTGGCCTAACTACGGCTACACTAGAAGAACAGTATTTGGTATCTGCGCTCTGCTGAAGC
CAGTTACCTTCGGAAAAAGAGTTGGTAGCTCTTGATCCGGCAAACAAACCACCGCTGGTAGCGGTGGTTT
TTTTGTTTGCAAGCAGCAGATTACGCGCAGAAAAAAAGGATCTCAAGAAGATCCTTTGATCTTTTCTACG
GGGTCTGACGCTCTATTCAACAAAGCCGCCGTCCCGTCAAGTCAGCGTAAATGGGTAGGGGGCTTCAAAT
CGTCCCCCCATACGATATAAGTTGTTACTAGTGCTTGGATTCTCACCAATAAAAAACGCCCGGCGGCAAC
CGAGCGTTCTGAACAAATCCAGATGGAGTTCTGAGGTCATTACTGGATCTATCAACAGGAGTCCAAGCGA
GCTCGATATCAAATTACGCCCCGCCCTGCCACTCATCGCAGTACTGTTGTAATTCATTAAGCATTCTGCC
GACATGGAAGCCATCACAAACGGCATGATGAACCTGAATCGCCAGCGGCATCAGCACCTTGTCGCCTTGC
GTATAATATTTGCCCATGGTGAAAACGGGGGCGAAGAAGTTGTCCATATTGGCCACGTTTAAATCAAAAC
TGGTGAAACTCACCCAGGGATTGGCTGAGACGAAAAACATATTCTCAATAAACCCTTTAGGGAAATAGGC
CAGGTTTTCACCGTAACACGCCACATCTTGCGAATATATGTGTAGAAACTGCCGGAAATCGTCGTGGTAT
TCACTCCAGAGCGATGAAAACGTTTCAGTTTGCTCATGGAAAACGGTGTAACAAGGGTGAACACTATCCC
ATATCACCAGCTCACCGTCTTTCATTGCCATACGAAATTCCGGATGAGCATTCATCAGGCGGGCAAGAAT
GTGAATAAAGGCCGGATAAAACTTGTGCTTATTTTTCTTTACGGTCTTTAAAAAGGCCGTAATATCCAGC
TGAACGGTCTGGTTATAGGTACATTGAGCAACTGACTGAAATGCCTCAAAATGTTCTTTACGATGCCATT
GGGATATATCAACGGTGGTATATCCAGTGATTTTTTTCTCCATTTTAGCTTCCTTAGCTCCTGAAAATCT
CGATAACTCAAAAAATACGCCCGGTAGTGATCTTATTTCATTATGGTGAAAGTTGGAACCTCTTACGTGC
CGATCAACGTCTCATTGATACCTGAAACAAAACCCATCGTACGGCCAAGGAAGTCTCCAATAACTGTGAT
CCACCACAAGCGCCAGGGTTTTCCCAGTCACGACGTTGTAAAACGACGGCCAGTCATGCATAATCCGCAC
GCATCTGGAATAAGGAAGTGCCATTCCGCCTGACCT
